Addgene plasmid #42966: I-AAAT
Depositing lab: Chad Cowan & Kiran Musunuru. Depositing organization: Harvard University. Publication: A TALEN Genome-Editing System for Generating Human Stem Cell-Based Disease Models. Ding Q, Lee YK, Schaefer EA, Peters DT, Veres A, Kim K, Kuperwasser N, Motola DL, Meissner TB, Hendriks WT, Trevisan M, Gupta RM, Moisan A, Banks E, Friesen M, Schinzel RT, Xia F, Tang A, Xia Y, Figueroa E, Wann A, Ahfeldt T, Daheron L, Zhang F, Rubin LL, Peng LF, Chung RT, Musunuru K, Cowan CA. Cell Stem Cell. 2012 Dec 12. pii: S1934-5909(12)00645-5. doi: 10.1016/j.stem.2012.11.011. PubMed 23246482.
Backbone
  Vector backbone: pCRII-TOPO
  Backbone manufacturer: Invitrogen
  Backbone size w/o insert (bp): 3973
  Vector type: Bacterial Cloning
Growth in bacteria
  Bacterial resistance: Ampicillin and Kanamycin, 100 & 50 μg/mL
  Growth temperature: 37°C
  Growth strain: Top10
  Copy number: High Copy
Gene/Insert
  Gene/Insert name: I-AAAT
  Species: Synthetic
  Insert size (bp): 424
  Cloning method: TOPO Cloning
  Sequencing primers: 5′ T7; 3′ M13-rev
Terms and licenses: Academic/Nonprofit Terms; Industry Terms: Not Available to Industry
How to cite: I-AAAT was a gift from Chad Cowan & Kiran Musunuru (Addgene plasmid # 42966 ; http://n2t.net/addgene:42966 ; RRID:Addgene_42966)
