[The description below was written by a language model from this plasmid's Addgene catalogue record.]
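Description:
I-AAAT is a bacterial cloning plasmid built on the commercial pCRII-TOPO backbone (about 4 kb without insert), into which a 424 bp synthetic fragment was introduced by TOPO cloning. It is a high-copy plasmid propagated in E. coli and carries both ampicillin and kanamycin resistance, so either or both antibiotics can be used for selection. The insert sits between the T7 and M13-reverse priming sites of the backbone, which are the listed sequencing primers. No feature table is provided, so individual backbone elements such as the origin of replication are not itemised in the record.

The record describes the insert only by its name and as synthetic. The associated publication concerns a TALEN genome-editing system for generating human stem cell-based disease models, which indicates that the plasmid is a component of a TALEN assembly library. The name and the insert length are consistent with a pre-assembled block of four TAL effector repeats, each about 100 bp, recognising the bases A, A, A and T, with the "I" prefix plausibly denoting the block's position in the ordered assembly. This interpretation is an inference, as the record does not state it. It also does not specify the repeat-variable diresidues, flanking restriction sites or the assembly scheme.

The record lists no mammalian promoter, nuclease domain or reporter, and the vector type is given as bacterial cloning. I-AAAT therefore appears to serve as a storage and source plasmid from which the synthetic module is taken for building full-length TALEN arrays in a separate destination vector, rather than as an expression construct. The record restricts distribution to academic and nonprofit users.
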