>Addgene plasmid #42966 | I-AAAT | depositor partial sequence | sequence record 58231 | I-AAAT sequence 424 bps
CGTCTCCTGACCCCAGAGCAGGTCGTGGCAATCGCCTCCAACATTGGCGGGAAACAGGCACTCGAGACTG
TCCAGCGCCTGCTTCCCGTGCTGTGCCAAGCGCACGGACTCACCCCAGAGCAGGTCGTGGCAATCGCCTC
CAACATTGGCGGGAAACAGGCACTCGAGACTGTCCAGCGCCTGCTTCCCGTGCTGTGCCAAGCGCACGGC
CTCACCCCAGAGCAGGTCGTGGCAATCGCCTCCAACATTGGCGGGAAACAGGCACTCGAGACTGTCCAGC
GCCTGCTTCCCGTGCTGTGCCAAGCGCACGGATTAACCCCAGAGCAGGTCGTGGCCATTGCCTCGAATGG
AGGGGGCAAACAGGCGTTGGAAACCGTACAACGATTGCTGCCGGTGCTGTGCCAAGCGCACGGCTTAAGA
GACG
