>Addgene plasmid #42966 | I-AAAT | addgene partial sequence | sequence record 60032 | M13-F20 5'-TGTAAAACGACGGCCAGT-3'
CTATAGGGCGAATTGGGCCCTCTAGATGCATGCTCGAGCGGCCGCCAGTGTGATGGATATCTGCAGAATT
CGCCCTTATATAGATGCCGTCCTAGCGCGTCTCCTGACCCCAGAGCAGGTCGTGGCAATCGCCTCCAACA
TTGGCGGGAAACAGGCACTCGAGACTGTCCAGCGCCTGCTTCCCGTGCTGTGCCAAGCGCACGGACTCAC
CCCAGAGCAGGTCGTGGCAATCGCCTCCAACATTGGCGGGAAACAGGCACTCGAGACTGTCCAGCGCCTG
CTTCCCGTGCTGTGCCAAGCGCACGGCCTCACCCCAGAGCAGGTCGTGGCAATCGCCTCCAACATTGGCG
GGAAACAGGCACTCGAGACTGTCCAGCGCCTGCTTCCCGTGCTGTGCCAAGCGCACGGATTAACCCCAGA
GCAGGTCGTGGCCATTGCCTCGAATGGAGGGGGCAAACAGGCGTTGGAAACCGTACAACGATTGCTGCCG
GTGCTGTGCCAAGCGCACGGCTTAAGAGACGTGGGCACAGGAAAGATACTTAAGGGCGAATTCCAGCACA
CTGGCGGCCGTTACTAGTGGATCCGAGCTCGGTACCAAGCTTGGCGTAATCATGGTCATAGCTGTTTCCT
GTGTGAAATTGTTATCCGCTCACAATTCCACACAACATACGAGCCGGAAGCATAAAGTGTAAAGCCTGGG
GTGCCTAATGAGTGAGCTAACTCACATTAATTGCGTTGCGCTCACTGCCCGCTTTCCAGTCGGGAAACCT
GTCGTGCCAGCTGCATTAATGAATCGGCCAACGCGCGGGGAGAGGCGGTTTGCGTATTGGGCGCTCTTCC
GCTTCCTCGCTCACTGACTCGCTGCGCTCGGTCGTTCGGCTGCGGCGAGCGGTATCAGC
